>Addgene plasmid #164266 | pJJF439_PU6_empty_sgRNAscaffold - sgRNA cloning backbone | addgene full sequence | sequence record 325780 | Addgene NGS Result
CACCTAAATTGTAAGCGTTAATATTTTGTTAAAATTCGCGTTAAATTTTTGTTAAATCAGCTCATTTTTT
AACCAATAGGCCGAAATCGGCAAAATCCCTTATAAATCAAAAGAATAGACCGAGATAGGGT
[37 nt withheld, positions 132-168]
AAAGAACGTGGACTCCAACGTCAAAGG
[49 nt withheld, positions 196-244]
T
[91 nt withheld, positions 246-336]
G
[124 nt withheld, positions 338-461]
CCCATTCGCCATTCAGGCTGCGCAACTGTTGGGAAGGGCGATCGGTGCGGGCCTCTTCGCTATTACGCCA
GCTGGCGAAAGGGGGATGTGCTGCAAGGCGATTAAGTTGGGTAACGCCAGGGTTTTCCCAGTCACGACGT
TGTAAAACGACGGCCAGTGAATTGTAATACGACTCACTATAGGGCGAATTGGGTACCGGGCCCCCCCTCG
AGGTCGACGGTATCGATAAGCTTGATGTTTGCGCTCAAAATCTCTCATATTCCGGGTGTTTCGCAATCCC
CGTCCATTCCCCTTTTTCTCTGCATCCCCTCCTCTTTTCCCAGCCTCCATCTCTGCCTCCTCCCCCAACA
GCCTCTCCCATAGCCCCCAGCGGAACCCATGACATGTCTGCTACACTCCTTACTGCCCCTATATAAACAG
CCCCTACCCGCTAGTATTTCATGTCTTCGAGAGAGGAAGACTAGTTTAAGAGCTATGCTGGAAACAGCAT
AGCAAGTTTAAATAAGGCTAGTCCGTTATCAACTTGAAAAAGTGGCACCGAGTCGGTGCTTTTTTTTATC
GAATTCCTGCAGCCCGGGGGATCCACTAGTTCTAGAGCGGCCGCCACCGCGGTGGAGCTCCAGCTTTTGT
TCCCTTTAGTGAGGGTTAATTTCGAGCTTGGCGTAATCATGGTCATAGCTGTTTCCTGTGTGAAATTGTT
ATCCGCTCACAATTCCACACAACATACGAGCCGGAAGCATAAAGTGTAAAGCCTGGGGTGCCTAATGAGT
GAGCTAACTCACATTAATTGCGTTGCGCTCACTGCCCGCTTTCCAGTCGGGAAACCTGTCGTGCCAGCTG
CATTAATGAATCGGCCAACGCGCGGGGAGAGGCGGTTTGCGTATTGGGCGCTCTTCCGCTTCCTCGCTCA
CTGACTCGCTGCGCTCGGTCGTTCGGCTGCGGCGAGCGGTATCAGCTCACTCAAAGGCGGTAATACGGTT
ATCCACAGAATCAGGGGATAACGCAGGAAAGAACATGTGAGCAAAAGGCCAGCAAAAGGCCAGGAACCGT
AAAAAGGCCGCGTTGCTGGCGTTTTTCCATAGGCTCCGCCCCCCTGACGAGCATCACAAAAATCGACGCT
CAAGTCAGAGGTGGCGAAACCCGACAGGACTATAAAGATACCAGGCGTTTCCCCCTGGAAGCTCCCTCGT
GCGCTCTCCTGTTCCGACCCTGCCGCTTACCGGATACCTGTCCGCCTTTCTCCCTTCGGGAAGCGTGGCG
CTTTCTCATAGCTCACGCTGTAGGTATCTCAGTTCGGTGTAGGTCGTTCGCTCCAAGCTGGGCTGTGTGC
ACGAACCCCCCGTTCAGCCCGACCGCTGCGCCTTATCCGGTAACTATCGTCTTGAGTCCAACCCGGTAAG
ACACGACTTATCGCCACTGGCAGCAGCCACTGGTAACAGGATTAGCAGAGCGAGGTATGTAGGCGGTGCT
ACAGAGTTCTTGAAGTGGTGGCCTAACTACGGCTACACTAGAAGAACAGTATTTGGTATCTGCGCTCTGC
TGAAGCCAGTTACCTTCGGAAAAAGAGTTGGTAGCTCTTGATCCGGCAAACAAACCACCGCTGGTAGCGG
TGGTTTTTTTGTTTGCAAGCAGCAGATTACGCGCAGAAAAAAAGGATCTCAAGAAGATCCTTTGATCTTT
TCTACGGGGTCTGACGCTCAGTGGAACGAAAACTCACGTTAAGGGATTTTGGTCATGAGATTATCAAAAA
GGATCTTCACCTAGATCCTTTTAAATTAAAAATGAAGTTTTAAATCAATCTAAAGTATATATGAGTAAAC
TTGGTCTGACAGTTACCAATGCTTAATCAGTGAGGCACCTATCTCAGCGATCTGTCTATTTCGTTCATCC
ATAGTTGCCTGACTCCCCGTCGTGTAGATAACTACGATACGGGAGGGCTTACCATCTGGCCCCAGTGCTG
CAATGATACCGCGAGACCCACGCTCACCGGCTCCAGATTTATCAGCAATAAACCAGCCAGCCGGAAGGGC
CGAGCGCAGAAGTGGTCCTGCAACTTTATCCGCCTCCATCCAGTCTATTAATTGTTGCCGGGAAGCTAGA
GTAAGTAGTTCGCCAGTTAATAGTTTGCGCAACGTTGTTGCCATTGCTACAGGCATCGTGGTGTCACGCT
CGTCGTTTGGTATGGCTTCATTCAGCTCCGGTTCCCAACGATCAAGGCGAGTTACATGATCCCCCATGTT
GTGCAAAAAAGCGGTTAGCTCCTTCGGTCCTCCGATCGTTGTCAGAAGTAAGTTGGCCGCAGTGTTATCA
CTCATGGTTATGGCAGCACTGCATAATTCTCTTACTGTCATGCCATCCGTAAGATGCTTTTCTGTGACTG
GTGAGTACTCAACCAAGTCATTCTGAGAATAGTGTATGCGGCGACCGAGTTGCTCTTGCCCGGCGTCAAT
ACGGGATAATACCGCGCCACATAGCAGAACTTTAAAAGTGCTCATCATTGGAAAACGTTCTTCGGGGCGA
AAACTCTCAAGGATCTTACCGCTGTTGAGATCCAGTTCGATGTAACCCACTCGTGCACCCAACTGATCTT
CAGCATCTTTTACTTTCACCAGCGTTTCTGGGTGAGCAAAAACAGGAAGGCAAAATGCCGCAAAAAAGGG
AATAAGGGCGACACGGAAATGTTGAATACTCATACTCTTCCTTTTTCAATATTATTGAAGCATTTATCAG
GGTTATTGTCTCATGAGCGGATACATATTTGAATGTATTTAGAAAAATAAACAAATAGGGGTTCCGCGCA
CATTTCCCCGAAAAGTGC
Features (pLannotate 1.2.2; 14 found; start..end, strand, type, name):
     33..461     -  rep_origin     f1 ori (sequence partly withheld): f1 bacteriophage origin of replication; arrow indicates direction of (+) strand synthesis
    466..623     -  CDS            lacZα (fragment): LacZα fragment of β-galactosidase; lacZ fragment
    626..644     +  promoter       T7 promoter: promoter for bacteriophage T7 RNA polymerase
    653..697     -  misc_feature   MCS (fragment): pBluescript multiple cloning site
    943..1010    +  misc_RNA       tracrRNA (fragment): trans-activating CRISPR RNA for the Streptococcus pyogenes CRISPR/Cas9 system
   1018..1081    -  misc_feature   MCS (fragment): pBluescript multiple cloning site
   1094..1112    -  promoter       T3 promoter: promoter for bacteriophage T3 RNA polymerase
   1157..1173    -  protein_bind   lac operator: The lac repressor binds to the lac operator to inhibit transcription in E. coli. This inhibition can be relieved by adding lactose or isopropyl-β-D-thiogalactopyranoside (IPTG). lac repressor encoded by lacI
   1181..1211    -  promoter       lac promoter: promoter for the E. coli lac operon
   1226..1247    -  protein_bind   CAP binding site: CAP binding activates transcription in the presence of cAMP. E. coli catabolite activator protein
   1260..1352    -  CDS            lacI (fragment): lac repressor; lacI; The lac repressor binds to the lac operator to inhibit transcription in E. coli. This inhibition can be relieved by adding lactose or isopropyl-β-D-thiogalactopyranoside (IPTG).
   1535..2123    -  rep_origin     ori: high-copy-number ColE1/pMB1/pBR322/pUC origin of replication
   2294..3154    -  CDS            AmpR: β-lactamase; bla; confers resistance to ampicillin, carbenicillin, and related antibiotics
   3155..3259    -  promoter       AmpR promoter: bla
