[The description below was written by a language model from this plasmid's Addgene catalogue record and pLannotate feature annotations shown in this document.]
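Description:
pJJF439_PU6_empty_sgRNAscaffold is an empty cloning backbone for expressing single guide RNAs in the nematode C. elegans, built on pBluescript by Gibson assembly. In E. coli it is maintained through a high-copy ColE1/pUC-type origin and selected with ampicillin via the β-lactamase gene and its native promoter. The usual pBluescript elements remain: an f1 phage origin, flanking T7 and T3 promoters, and the lac promoter/operator region with a lacZα fragment. The multiple cloning site appears as two separated fragments, consistent with the sgRNA cassette having been inserted into it. The sequenced record is 3,279 nt, slightly larger than the backbone size listed in the catalogue.

The payload sits between the two MCS fragments. According to the catalogue entry, it consists of a U6 promoter taken from the C. elegans W05B2.8 gene, followed by BbsI sites and an sgRNA scaffold. The automated annotation detects only the scaffold, as a fragment of the Streptococcus pyogenes tracrRNA, which indicates compatibility with SpCas9. The unannotated stretch upstream of it presumably holds the U6 promoter and the BbsI cloning site, although neither is marked in the feature table. U6 promoters recruit RNA polymerase III, which suits the production of short, uncapped, non-polyadenylated transcripts such as guide RNAs. BbsI is a type IIS enzyme that cuts outside its recognition site, so annealed spacer oligonucleotides can be ligated seamlessly and directionally between the promoter and the scaffold.

The plasmid carries no spacer and no Cas9, so the nuclease must be supplied separately. Once a spacer is inserted, the construct is used for CRISPR genome editing in worms.
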