Addgene plasmid #164266: pJJF439_PU6_empty_sgRNAscaffold - sgRNA cloning backbone
Purpose: (Empty Backbone) sgRNA cloning backbone for expression of sgRNA in C. elegans. Contains BbsI sites for insertion of spacer sequences. U6 promoter from W05B2.8 gene.
Depositing lab: Nikolaus Rajewsky. Depositing organization: Max-Delbrueck-Centrum fuer Molekulare Medizin (MDC). Publication: Parallel genetics of regulatory sequences using scalable genome editing in vivo. Froehlich JJ, Uyar B, Herzog M, Theil K, Glazar P, Akalin A, Rajewsky N. Cell Rep. 2021 Apr 13;35(2):108988. doi: 10.1016/j.celrep.2021.108988. PubMed 33852857.
Backbone
  Vector backbone: pBluescript
  Backbone size (bp): 3162
  Vector type: Worm Expression, CRISPR
  Promoter: U6 promoter from W05B2.8
Growth in bacteria
  Bacterial resistance: Ampicillin, 100 μg/mL
  Growth temperature: 37°C
  Growth strain: DH5alpha
  Copy number: Unknown
Gene/Insert
  Cloning method: Gibson Cloning
  Sequencing primers: 5′ M13-24F
Terms and licenses: Academic/Nonprofit Terms; Industry Terms: Not Available to Industry
How to cite: pJJF439_PU6_empty_sgRNAscaffold - sgRNA cloning backbone was a gift from Nikolaus Rajewsky (Addgene plasmid # 164266 ; http://n2t.net/addgene:164266 ; RRID:Addgene_164266)
